Addgene plasmid #136224: pCDNA4.TO-ORF64-2xNSTREP
Purpose: Expresses N-terminally strep tagged Kaposi's Sarcoma Associated Herpesvirus (KSHV) ORF64
Depositing lab: Britt Glaunsinger. Depositing organization: University of California, Berkeley. Publication: Global mapping of herpesvirus-host protein complexes reveals a transcription strategy for late genes. Davis ZH, Verschueren E, Jang GM, Kleffman K, Johnson JR, Park J, Von Dollen J, Maher MC, Johnson T, Newton W, Jager S, Shales M, Horner J, Hernandez RD, Krogan NJ, Glaunsinger BA. Mol Cell. 2015 Jan 22;57(2):349-60. doi: 10.1016/j.molcel.2014.11.026. Epub 2014 Dec 24. PubMed 25544563.
Backbone
  Vector backbone: pCDNA4.TO
  Backbone manufacturer: Invitrogen
  Vector type: Mammalian Expression
  Selectable markers: Zeocin
Growth in bacteria
  Bacterial resistance: Ampicillin, 100 μg/mL
  Growth temperature: 37°C
  Growth strain: DH5alpha
  Copy number: High Copy
Gene/Insert
  Gene/Insert name: ORF64
  Species: Kaposi's sarcoma-associated herpesvirus (KSHV)
  Promoter: CMV
  Cloning method: Restriction Enzyme; 5′ cloning site Unknown (unknown if destroyed)
  Sequencing primers: 5′ CGCAAATGGGCGGTAGGCGTG; 3′ TAGAAGGCACAGTCGAGGCT
Resource information
  A portion of this plasmid was derived from a plasmid made by: cDNA of reactivated TREx BCBL-1-RTA cells
Terms and licenses: Academic/Nonprofit Terms; Industry Terms: Not Available to Industry
How to cite: pCDNA4.TO-ORF64-2xNSTREP was a gift from Britt Glaunsinger (Addgene plasmid # 136224 ; http://n2t.net/addgene:136224 ; RRID:Addgene_136224)
