[The description below was written by a language model from this plasmid's Addgene catalogue record and pLannotate feature annotations shown in this document.]
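Description:
pCDNA4.TO-ORF64-2xNSTREP is a mammalian expression plasmid of about 13 kb, built on the Invitrogen pcDNA4/TO backbone, that produces ORF64 of Kaposi's sarcoma-associated herpesvirus (KSHV) with an N-terminal tandem Strep tag. In bacteria it is maintained as a high-copy plasmid through a ColE1/pUC-type origin and selected with ampicillin via the β-lactamase gene. An f1 origin is also present. For mammalian cells, a separate cassette places the Sh ble (BleoR) gene under the SV40 early promoter, with an EM7 bacterial promoter upstream and an SV40 polyadenylation signal downstream, giving Zeocin selection.

The expression cassette consists of the human CMV immediate-early enhancer and promoter followed by two short tet operator matches, which the annotation software labels as fragments of other Tet-regulated promoters. This is the CMV/TetO2 arrangement characteristic of this backbone: transcription is constitutive in ordinary cells, but is repressed in lines expressing the Tet repressor until tetracycline or doxycycline is added. Downstream lie a Strep-tag sequence (annotated only as a partial Twin-Strep-tag match) and the roughly 7.9 kb ORF64 reading frame, terminated by the bovine growth hormone polyadenylation signal. ORF64 encodes the large tegument protein, which is described as involved in capsid transport towards the nucleus and uncoating, and as having deneddylase activity. The insert was derived from cDNA of reactivated TREx BCBL-1-RTA cells; the cloning sites are not recorded.

The Strep tag allows affinity capture on Strep-Tactin. This fits the associated study, which globally mapped herpesvirus–host protein complexes, so the plasmid's likely use is purification of ORF64 and its cellular binding partners.
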