Features (pLannotate 1.2.2; 23 found; start..end, strand, type, name):
     27..79      -  misc_feature   bom (fragment): basis of mobility region from pBR322
    234..613     +  enhancer       CMV enhancer: human cytomegalovirus immediate early enhancer
    614..817     +  promoter       CMV promoter: human cytomegalovirus (CMV) immediate early promoter
    819..838     +  promoter       PLtetO-1 promoter (fragment): modified phage lambda PL promoter with tet operator sites (Lutz and Bujard, 1997)
    840..859     +  promoter       PLtetO-1 promoter (fragment): modified phage lambda PL promoter with tet operator sites (Lutz and Bujard, 1997)
    867..900     +  promoter       TRE3GV promoter (fragment): 3rd-generation Tet-responsive promoter that can be activated by binding of Tet-On® 3G, optimized for retroviral and lentiviral vectors
    989..1012    +  CDS            Twin-Strep-tag (fragment): two Strep-Tag®II moieties connected by a linker for enhanced binding to Strep-Tactin®, an engineered form of streptavidin (Schmidt et al., 2013)
   1083..8987    +  CDS            LTP_HHV8P: Experimental evidence at protein level: Swiss-Prot protein existence level 1. Large tegument protein that plays multiple roles in the viral cycle. During viral entry, remains associated with the capsid while most of the tegument is detached and participates in the capsid transport toward the host nucleus. Plays a role in the routing of the capsid at the nuclear pore complex and subsequent uncoating. Within the host nucleus, acts as a deneddylase and promotes the degradation of nuclear CRLs (cullin-RING ubiquitin ligases) and thereby stabilizes nuclear CRL substrates, while cytoplasmic CRLs rem
   9027..9251    +  polyA_signal   bGH poly(A) signal: bovine growth hormone polyadenylation signal
   9255..9276    +  promoter       SV40 promoter (fragment): SV40 enhancer and early promoter
   9297..9725    +  rep_origin     f1 ori (sequence partly withheld): f1 bacteriophage origin of replication; arrow indicates direction of (+) strand synthesis
   9739..10068   +  promoter       SV40 promoter: SV40 enhancer and early promoter
  10116..10163   +  promoter       EM7 promoter: synthetic bacterial promoter&nbsp
  10182..10556   +  CDS            BleoR: antibiotic-binding protein; Sh ble from Streptoalloteichus hindustanus; confers resistance to bleomycin, phleomycin, and Zeocin™
  10566..10691   +  CDS            ble (fragment): BLE_KLEPN - Experimental evidence at protein level: Swiss-Prot protein existence level 1. Binding protein with a strong affinity to the bleomycin family of antibiotics. Binds to CL990; an antimitotic-antibiotic compound. From Klebsiella pneumoniae.
  10686..10807   +  polyA_signal   SV40 poly(A) signal: SV40 polyadenylation signal
  10878..10900   -  protein_bind   lac operator (fragment): The lac repressor binds to the lac operator to inhibit transcription in E. coli. This inhibition can be relieved by adding lactose or isopropyl-β-D-thiogalactopyranoside (IPTG). lac repressor encoded by lacI
  10904..10934   -  promoter       lac promoter: promoter for the E. coli lac operon
  10949..10970   -  protein_bind   CAP binding site: CAP binding activates transcription in the presence of cAMP. E. coli catabolite activator protein
  10983..11075   -  CDS            lacI (fragment): lac repressor; lacI; The lac repressor binds to the lac operator to inhibit transcription in E. coli. This inhibition can be relieved by adding lactose or isopropyl-β-D-thiogalactopyranoside (IPTG).
  11258..11846   -  rep_origin     ori: high-copy-number ColE1/pMB1/pBR322/pUC origin of replication
  12017..12877   -  CDS            AmpR: β-lactamase; bla; confers resistance to ampicillin, carbenicillin, and related antibiotics
  12878..12982   -  promoter       AmpR promoter: bla
>Addgene plasmid #136224 | pCDNA4.TO-ORF64-2xNSTREP | addgene full sequence | sequence record 267624 | Addgene NGS Result
ACGGATCGGGAGATCTCCCGATCCCCTATGGTGCACTCTCAGTACAATCTGCTCTGATGCCGCATAGTTA
AGCCAGTATCTGCTCCCTGCTTGTGTGTTGGAGGTCGCTGAGTAGTGCGCGAGCAAAATTTAAGCTACAA
CAAGGCAAGGCTTGACCGACAATTGCATGAAGAATCTGCTTAGGGTTAGGCGTTTTGCGCTGCTTCGCGA
TGTACGGGCCAGATATACGCGTTGACATTGATTATTGACTAGTTATTAATAGTAATCAATTACGGGGTCA
TTAGTTCATAGCCCATATATGGAGTTCCGCGTTACATAACTTACGGTAAATGGCCCGCCTGGCTGACCGC
CCAACGACCCCCGCCCATTGACGTCAATAATGACGTATGTTCCCATAGTAACGCCAATAGGGACTTTCCA
TTGACGTCAATGGGTGGAGTATTTACGGTAAACTGCCCACTTGGCAGTACATCAAGTGTATCATATGCCA
AGTACGCCCCCTATTGACGTCAATGACGGTAAATGGCCCGCCTGGCATTATGCCCAGTACATGACCTTAT
GGGACTTTCCTACTTGGCAGTACATCTACGTATTAGTCATCGCTATTACCATGGTGATGCGGTTTTGGCA
GTACATCAATGGGCGTGGATAGCGGTTTGACTCACGGGGATTTCCAAGTCTCCACCCCATTGACGTCAAT
GGGAGTTTGTTTTGGCACCAAAATCAACGGGACTTTCCAAAATGTCGTAACAACTCCGCCCCATTGACGC
AAATGGGCGGTAGGCGTGTACGGTGGGAGGTCTATATAAGCAGAGCTCTCCCTATCAGTGATAGAGATCT
CCCTATCAGTGATAGAGATCGTCGACGAGCTCGTTTAGTGAACCGTCAGATCGCCTGGAGACGCCATCCA
CGCTGTTTTGACCTCCATAGAAGACACCGGGACCGATCCAGCCTCCGGACTCTAGCGTTTAAACTTAAGC
TTACCAATGTGGAGCCACCCCCAGTTCGAGAAGGGCGGCGGCAGCGGCGGCGGCAGCGGCGGCGGCAGCT
GGAGCCACCCCCAGTTCGAGAAGGGGGCGGCCATGGCAGCCCAGCCTCTGTACATGGAGGGAATGGCCTC
CACCCACCAAGCTAACTGTATATTCGGAGAACATGCTGGATCCCAGTGCCTCAGCAACTGCGTCATGTAC
CTGGCGTCCAGCTATTATAACAGCGAAACCCCCCTCGTCGACAGAGCCAGCCTGGACGATGTACTTGAAC
AGGGCATGAGGCTGGACCTCCTCCTACGAAAATCTGGCATGCTGGGATTTAGACAATATGCCCAACTTCA
TCACATCCCCGGATTCCTCCGCACAGACGACTGGGCCACCAAGATCTTCCAGTCTCCAGAGTTTTATGGG
CTCATCGGACAGGACGCGGCCATCCGCGAGCCATTCATCGAGTCCTTGAGGTCGGTTTTGAGTCGAAACT
ACGCGGGCACGGTACAGTACCTGATCATTATCTGCCAGTCCAAAGCCGGAGCAATCGTCGTCAAGGACAA
AACGTATTACATGTTTGACCCCCACTGCATACCAAACATCCCCAACAGTCCTGCACACGTCATAAAGACT
AACGACGTTGGCGTTTTATTACCGTACATAGCCACACATGACACTGAATACACCGGGTGCTTCCTTTACT
TTATCCCACATGACTACATCAGCCCAGAGCACTACATCGCAAACCACTACCGCACCATTGTGTTCGAAGA
ACTCCACGGGCCCAGAATGGATATCTCCCGCGGGGTGGAATCATGCTCCATCACCGAAATCACGTCCCCT
TCTGTATCCCCCGCGCCTAGTGAGGCACCATTGCGCAGGGACTCCACCCAATCACAAGACGAAACGCGCC
CGCGCAGACCTCGCGTCGTCATTCCTCCTTACGATCCGACAGACCGCCCACGACCGCCTCACCAAGACCG
CCCGCCAGAGCAGGCAGCGGGATACGGTGGAAACAAAGGACGCGGCGGTAACAAAGGACGCGGCGGAAAG
ACGGGACGTGGCGGAAATGAAGGACGCGGTGGCCACCAGCCACCAGACGAGCACCAGCCCCCACACATCA
CCGCGGAACACATGGACCAGTCCGACGGACAAGGCGCCGATGGAGACATGGATAGTACACCCGCAAATGG
TGAGACATCCGTTACGGAAACCCCGGGCCCCGAACCCAATCCCCCAGCACGGCCTGACAGAGAGCCACCG
CCCACTCCCCCGGCGACCCCAGGCGCCACAGCGCTGCTCTCTGACCTAACTGCCACAAGAGGGCAGAAAC
GCAAATTTTCCTCGCTTAAAGAATCTTATCCCATCGACAGCCCACCCTCTGACGACGATGATGTGTCCCA
GCCCTCCCAACAAACGGCTCCGGATACTGAAGATATTTGGATTGACGACCCACTCACACCCTTGTACCCA
CTAACGGATACACCATCTTTCGACATAACGGCGGACGTCACACCCGACAACACCCACCCCGAGAAAGCAG
CGGACGGGGACTTTACCAACAAGACCACAAGCACGGATGCGGACAGGTATGCCAGCGCCAGTCAGGAATC
GCTGGGCACCCTGGTCTCGCCATACGATTTTACAAACTTGGATACACTGCTGGCAGAGCTGGGCCGGTTG
GGAACGGCACAGCCTATCCCTGTAATCGTGGACAGACTGACATCGCGACCTTTTCGAGAAGCCAGCGCTC
TACAGGCTATGGATAGGATACTAACACACGTGGTCCTAGAATACGGTCTGGTTTCGGGTTACAGCACAGC
TGCCCCATCCAAATGCACCCACGTCCTCCAGTTTTTCATTTTGTGGGGCGAAAAACTCGGCATACCAACG
GAGGACGCAAAGACGCTCCTGGAAAGCGCACTGGAGATCCCCGCAATGTGCGAGATCGTCCAACAGGGCC
GGTTGAAGGAGCCCACGTTCTCCCGCCACATTATAAGCAAGCTAAACCCCTGCTTGGAATCCCTACACGC
CACTAGTCGTCAGGACTTCAAGTCCCTGATACAGGCATTCAACGCCGAAGGGATTAGGATCGCCTCGCGT
GAGAGGGAGACGTCCATGGCCGAACTGATAGAAACGATAACCGCCCGCCTTAAACCAAATTTTAACATTG
TCTGTGCCCGCCAGGACGCACAAACCATTCAAGACGGCGTCGGTCTCCTCAGGGCCGAGGTTAACAAGAG
AAACGCACAGATAGCCCAGGAGGCTGCGTATTTTGAGAATATAATCACGGCCCTCTCCACATTCCAACCA
CCTCCCCAATCGCAACAGACGTTCGAAGTGCTGCCGGACCTCAAACTGCGCACGCTCGTGGAGCACCTGA
CCCTGGTTGAGGCGCAGGTGACAACGCAAACGGTGGAAAGTCTACAGGCATACCTACAGAGCGCTGCCAC
TGCTGAGCATCACCTTACCAACGTGCCCAACGTCCACAGTATACTGTCTAACATATCCAACACTCTAAAA
GTTATAGATTATGTAATTCCAAAATTTATAATAAACACCGATACACTGGCCCCATATAAACAGCAGTTTT
CATATCTGGGGGGTGAACTGGCATCTATGTTCTCCCTTGACTGGCCTCACGCACCTGCAGAGGCGGTAGA
GCCACTACCCGTGCTGACTTCTCTGCGAGGTAAAATCGCAGAGGCGCTGACGCGTCAAGAAAACAAAAAC
GCTGTAGATCAAATTCTAACCGACGCCGAAGGCCTCCTTAAGAACATTACCGATCCAAACGGCGCACACT
TCCACGCCCAGGCCGTATCAATTCCAGTGTTAGAAAACTACGTACATAACGCGGGGGTCCTTCTCAAGGG
CGAAAAGAGCGAGAGGTTCTCCCGGCTGAAGACCGCCATCCAAAACCTGGTATCCTCCGAATCATTTATC
ACCGTGACCCTACACAGTACAAACCTTGGAAACCTAGTTACCAACGTACCAAAACTTGGTGAGGCGTTCA
CCGGGGGCCCGCACCTCCTGACAAGCCCGTCCGTGAGACAGTCCCTTTCCACCCTGTGCACAACCCTGCT
GCGAGATGCCCTGGACGCCCTGGAAAAAAAGGATCCGGCCCTTCTTGGTGAGGGGACCACGTTGGCGCTG
GAGACACTCCTAGGATACGGGTCGGTGCAGGACTACAAGGAGACGGTACAGATAATATCCAGCCTTGTGG
GCATCCAAAAATTAGTCAGGGACCAGGGCGCGGACAAGTGGGCCACTGCCGTGACAAGGCTAACTGACCT
CAAATCAACTCTGGCCACGACCGCCATCGAGACGGCTACGAAACGGAAACTATACAGATTGATCCAAAGG
GACCTCAAAGAGGCTCAAAAACACGAGACCAATCGGGCCATGGAGGAATGGAAGCAGAAAGTACTGGCTC
TTGACAATGCGTCTCCGGAACGTGTCGCCACCCTCCTGCAACAGGCTCCCACCGCGAAGGCTAGAGAGTT
TGCAGAGAAGCACTTCAAAATACTACTCCCCGTACCCGCGGACGCCCCCGTCCAAGCGTCTCCAACGCCG
ATGGAATACAGCGCCAGCCCCCTCCCGGACCCAAAGGATATAGACAGAGCTACATCCATCCACGGGGAAC
AGGCGTGGAAGAAGATACAGCAGGCGTTCAAGGATTTCAACTTCGCCGTCCTGCGGCCCGCTGACTGGGA
TGCCCTGGCAGCGGAGTACCAACGCCGTGGTTCGCCCCTTCCGGCGGCCGTGGGTCCAGCGCTCTCAGGG
TTCCTGGAGACGATCCTAGGGACGCTGAACGACATCTACATGGATAAGCTCCGCTCCTTTCTGCCCGACG
CGCAGCCTTTTCAGGCGCCGCCCTTCGACTGGCTAACGCCGTATCAGGACCAAGTCAGCTTTTTCTTGCG
CACCATAGGGCTGCCGCTGGTGCGAGCGCTGGCCGACAAGATCAGCGTGCAGGCACTGAGGCTTAGCCAC
GCGCTCCAGTCCGGCGATTTGCAGCAGGCCACGGTGGGCACGCCCCTGGAGCTCCCTGCCACAGAGTACG
CGCGCATCGCCTCCAACATGAAGTCCGTGTTCAACGACCACGGACTTCAGGTGCGATCAGAGGTCGCGGA
TTATGTGGAGGCCCAACGAGCCGACGCACACACGCCACACGTCCCACGTCCAAAGATACAGGCACCAAAG
ACTCTGATTCCACATCCGGACGCAATCGTCGCGGACGGACTACCCGCCTTTCTTAAGACGTCCCTACTGC
AGCAAGAGGCCAAACTTCTGGCGCTACAGCGGGCGGACTTCGAGTCGCTCGAGAGCGACATGCGCGCCGC
AGAGGCCCAGAGAAAAGCATCGCGCGAGGAAACCCAGCGCAAAATGGCACACGCCATCACTCAGCTCTTA
CAGCAGGCACCCAGTGCGATCTCGGGGCGCCCGCTATCCTTACAGGACCCGGTGGGCTTCCTCGAGGGCA
TCATATACGACAAGGTCCTGGAGCGCGAATCCTACGAGACGGGTCTCGAGGGACTGTCCTGGCTCGAGCA
GACCATCAAGTCCATCACCGTATACGCTCCCGTAGAGGAGAAGCAAAGAATGCACGTGCTGCTGGACGAG
GTGAAAAAGCAGCGAGCAAACACTGAGACCGCTCTCGAGCTAGAGGCCGCGGCTACGCACGGCGACGACG
CTAGACTCCTGCAGCGAGCGGTCGATGAGCTGTCACCGTTGCGCGTTAAGGGGGGGAAGGCCGCGGTGGA
ATCCTGGCGGCAGAAAATCCAAACCCTGAAATCCCTGGTACAGGAAGCGGAGCAGGCCGGCCTCCTGTTG
GCCACCATAGACACGGTGGCCGGCCAGGCCCAGGAGACCATATCACCATCCACACTCCAGGGACTGTACC
AACAGGGACAGGAGGCCATGGCGGCCATTAAGCGGTTTAGGGACTCGCCCCAGCTAGCTGGCCTGCAGGA
AAAGCTGGCCGAGCTACAGCAGTACGTCAAGTACAAGAAGCAGTATCTGGAACACTTTGAGGCCACCCAA
AGCGTAGTGTTTACAGCCTTTCCGCTCACACAGGAGGTTACGATCCCAGCCCTGCATTACGCGGGACCTT
TCGACAACTTGGAGCGGCTCTCACGATACCTACACATCGGCCAGACGCAGCCGGCTCCGGGACAGTGGCT
CCTGACACTTCCCACATTCGACCCCACGCGCCCGGCCTGCGTCCCAGCCGGCGGCCACGAACCCCCGTTG
CACAGACAGGTGGTGTTCTCCAGCTTTTTGGAGGCCCAGATCCGATTAGCGTTGTCCGTAGCGGGCCCCG
TGCCTGGACGGGGTCTGCCCGGAACACCGCAGATCCGAAGGGGCGTGGAGGCTGCCGCTTGTTTCCTCCA
CCAGTGGGACGAGATATCTCGCCTCCTTCCAGAGGTACTGGACACCTTTTTCCACAACGCGCCCCTTCCC
GCAGAGTCTTCCTCCAATGCTTTCCTGGCCATGTGCGTATTGACGCACCTTGTCTACCTAGCTGGGCGCG
CCGTCTTGGGCCCACGGGAGCCGGAGCACGCCGCCCCGGACGCGTACCCAAGGGAGGTGGCGCTGGCCCC
GCGCGACCTGACCTACCTTCTACTGGCCATGTGGCCATCTTGGATCTCGGCAATTTTGAAACAGCCTTCG
CACGCGGAGGCGGCGCACGCATGTCTTGTCACGCTGCCAACAATGCTCAAGGCTGTGCCGTACCTCACGC
TGGAAGCCTCAGCTGGACCACTGCCGGCGGACATGCGCCACTTCGCCACGCCAGAAGCGCGTCTGTTTTT
CCCCGCGCGATGGCACCACGTCAACGTGCAGGAGAAACTGTGGCTGCGTAATGATTTTATGTCGCTGTGT
CACCGTTCCCCGGGGCGCGCGCGCATAGCCGTCTTGGTGTGGGCCGTCACTTGCCTAGATCCTGAGGTAA
TAAGGCAGCTGTGGTCCACCTTGCGGCCCCTTACTGCGGATGAATCCGACACGGCTTCTGGACTGCTGCG
GGTGCTAGTAGAAATGGAGTTTGGTCCGCCGCCCAAGACGCCGCGGCGGGAGGCGGTGGCGCCCGGCGCA
ACACTGCCACCGTACCCCTACGGCCTTGCCACCGGCGAGCGCCTGGTCGGCCAGGCGCAGGAACGCTCTG
GCGGCGCTGGCAAGATGCCGGTGTCCGGGTTTGAGATAGTTTTAGGCGCACTGCTGTTCCGCGCCCCCCT
ACGCATTTTCAGCACCGCATCAACCCACAGGATCTCAGATTTCGAGGGCGGTTTCCAGATACTGACTCCT
CTCCTGGACTGTTGCCCAGATCGCGAGCCATTCGCCTCCCTGGCCGCCGCACCACGAAGGACGGTGCCAC
TGGGAGACCCGTGCGCCAACATTCACACCCCCGAAGAGATACAGATCTTTGCGCGTCAAGCCGCCTGGCT
TCAATATACCTTCGCAAATTACCAGATCCCCAGCACCGACAACCCGATACCGATCGTTGTGCTAAACGCT
AACAATAACCTTGAAAACAGCTACATCCCTCGCGATCGCAAAGCGGACCCGCTACGACCATTCTATGTAG
TCCCTCTGAAGCCGCAGGGTAGATGGCCTGAAATAATGACCACAGCAACAACCCCCTGCCGCCTACCGAC
ATCGCCAGAAGAGGCGGGATCACAGTTCGCCAGACTCCTTCAGAGCCAGGTGAGCGCCACATGGTCTGAC
ATCTTCTCCAGGGTTCCCGAGCGCCTCGCTCCCAATGCGACTCAGAAGAGTTCCCAGACAATGTCAGAAA
TCCACGAGGTCGCCGCCACGCCGCCACTCACAATCACCCCAAATAAACCGACCGGAACCCCTCACGTCTC
CCCGGAGGCTGATCCAATAACAGAACGCAAACGCGGACAGCAGCCGAAGATTGTCGCGGACAACATGCCT
AGTCGTATTCTCCCGTCGCTACCGACCCCGAAACCCAGAGAGCCTAGAATCACGCTACCCCACGCACTGC
CCGTTATATCACCCCCAGCACATCGCCCGTCGCCTATACCGCATCTGCCAGCACCGCAGGTAACGGAGCC
CAAAGGGGTTCTCCAAAGCAAACGTGGAACTCTCGTGCTGCGGCCCGCCGCGGTCATTGACCCACGGAAG
CCCGTCTCGGCACCGATCACGCGATATGAGAGGACGGCGCTCCAGCCCCCCCGGACTGAGGGCGAAGGCC
GGCGCCCTCCCGACACGCAACCCGTCACTTTAACCTTTCGTCTCCCACCTACCGCACCCACTCCCGCAAC
TGCAGCCCTAGAAACCAAAACAACTCCCCCATCCACGCCCCCACACGCCATAGACATTAGCCCACCACAG
ACACCTCCCATGTCCACCTCACCTCACGCGAGAGACACAAGCCCCCCCGCAGAAAAGCGGGCCGCACCCG
TCATTCGAGTAATGGCGCCCACGCAACCGTCGGGAGAGGCAAGAGTCAAGCGAGTGGAGATCGAACAGGG
CCTTTCCACACGCAATGAAGCCCCTCCCCTTGAACGCTCGAATCACGCCGTGCCCGCCGTTACCCCAAGG
CGCACCGTAGCCCGCGAAATCAGGATCCCGCCGGAGATAAAGGCGGGTTGGGACACTGCACCGGACATTC
CTCTGCCCCACAGCTCCCCGGAGTCATCCCCACCGACTTCCCCCCAGCCTATCCGCGTGGATGATAAATC
GCCTCTTCCCAACCTCGTAGAGAGATACGCGCGGGGTTTCCTGGACACGCCCTCTGTAGAGGTGATGTCC
CTGGAAAATCAGGACATCGCCGTGGACCCCGGACTGCTAACCCGCCGGATTCCATCCGTGGTGCCCATGC
CCCATCCAATTATGTGGTCACCCATAGTACCCATCAGTTTACAAAACACAGACATAGACACTGCAAAGAT
AACACTGATTAGTTTTATTAGACGCATCAAACAAAAAGTGGCCGCCCTATCGGCGTCCCTGGCGGAGACG
GTTGACAGAATAAAGAAGTGGTACTTGTGACTAGAGGGCCCGTTTAAACCCGCTGATCAGCCTCGACTGT
GCCTTCTAGTTGCCAGCCATCTGTTGTTTGCCCCTCCCCCGTGCCTTCCTTGACCCTGGAAGGTGCCACT
CCCACTGTCCTTTCCTAATAAAATGAGGAAATTGCATCGCATTGTCTGAGTAGGTGTCATTCTATTCTGG
GGGGTGGGGTGGGGCAGGACAGCAAGGGGGAGGATTGGGAAGACAATAGCAGGCATGCTGGGGATGCGGT
GGGCTCTATGGCTTCTGAGGCGGAAAGAACCAGCTGGGGCTCTAGGGGGTATCCCC
[124 nt withheld, positions 9297-9420]
C
[91 nt withheld, positions 9422-9512]
A
[49 nt withheld, positions 9514-9562]
CCTTTGACGTTGGAGTCCACGTTCTTT
[37 nt withheld, positions 9590-9626]
ACCCTATCTCGGTCTATTCTTTTGATTTATAAGGGATTTTGCCGATTTCGGCCTATTGGTTAAAAAATGA
GCTGATTTAACAAAAATTTAACGCGAATTAATTCTGTGGAATGTGTGTCAGTTAGGGTGTGGAAAGTCCC
CAGGCTCCCCAGCAGGCAGAAGTATGCAAAGCATGCATCTCAATTAGTCAGCAACCAGGTGTGGAAAGTC
CCCAGGCTCCCCAGCAGGCAGAAGTATGCAAAGCATGCATCTCAATTAGTCAGCAACCATAGTCCCGCCC
CTAACTCCGCCCATCCCGCCCCTAACTCCGCCCAGTTCCGCCCATTCTCCGCCCCATGGCTGACTAATTT
TTTTTATTTATGCAGAGGCCGAGGCCGCCTCTGCCTCTGAGCTATTCCAGAAGTAGTGAGGAGGCTTTTT
TGGAGGCCTAGGCTTTTGCAAAAAGCTCCCGGGAGCTTGTATATCCATTTTCGGATCTGATCAGCACGTG
TTGACAATTAATCATCGGCATAGTATATCGGCATAGTATAATACGACAAGGTGAGGAACTAAACCATGGC
CAAGTTGACCAGTGCCGTTCCGGTGCTCACCGCGCGCGACGTCGCCGGAGCGGTCGAGTTCTGGACCGAC
CGGCTCGGGTTCTCCCGGGACTTCGTGGAGGACGACTTCGCCGGTGTGGTCCGGGACGACGTGACCCTGT
TCATCAGCGCGGTCCAGGACCAGGTGGTGCCGGACAACACCCTGGCCTGGGTGTGGGTGCGCGGCCTGGA
CGAGCTGTACGCCGAGTGGTCGGAGGTCGTGTCCACGAACTTCCGGGACGCCTCCGGGCCGGCCATGACC
GAGATCGGCGAGCAGCCGTGGGGGCGGGAGTTCGCCCTGCGCGACCCGGCCGGCAACTGCGTGCACTTCG
TGGCCGAGGAGCAGGACTGACACGTGCTACGAGATTTCGATTCCACCGCCGCCTTCTATGAAAGGTTGGG
CTTCGGAATCGTTTTCCGGGACGCCGGCTGGATGATCCTCCAGCGCGGGGATCTCATGCTGGAGTTCTTC
GCCCACCCCAACTTGTTTATTGCAGCTTATAATGGTTACAAATAAAGCAATAGCATCACAAATTTCACAA
ATAAAGCATTTTTTTCACTGCATTCTAGTTGTGGTTTGTCCAAACTCATCAATGTATCTTATCATGTCTG
TATACCGTCGACCTCTAGCTAGAGCTTGGCGTAATCATGGTCATAGCTGTTTCCTGTGTGAAATTGTTAT
CCGCTCACAATTCCACACAACATACGAGCCGGAAGCATAAAGTGTAAAGCCTGGGGTGCCTAATGAGTGA
GCTAACTCACATTAATTGCGTTGCGCTCACTGCCCGCTTTCCAGTCGGGAAACCTGTCGTGCCAGCTGCA
TTAATGAATCGGCCAACGCGCGGGGAGAGGCGGTTTGCGTATTGGGCGCTCTTCCGCTTCCTCGCTCACT
GACTCGCTGCGCTCGGTCGTTCGGCTGCGGCGAGCGGTATCAGCTCACTCAAAGGCGGTAATACGGTTAT
CCACAGAATCAGGGGATAACGCAGGAAAGAACATGTGAGCAAAAGGCCAGCAAAAGGCCAGGAACCGTAA
AAAGGCCGCGTTGCTGGCGTTTTTCCATAGGCTCCGCCCCCCTGACGAGCATCACAAAAATCGACGCTCA
AGTCAGAGGTGGCGAAACCCGACAGGACTATAAAGATACCAGGCGTTTCCCCCTGGAAGCTCCCTCGTGC
GCTCTCCTGTTCCGACCCTGCCGCTTACCGGATACCTGTCCGCCTTTCTCCCTTCGGGAAGCGTGGCGCT
TTCTCATAGCTCACGCTGTAGGTATCTCAGTTCGGTGTAGGTCGTTCGCTCCAAGCTGGGCTGTGTGCAC
GAACCCCCCGTTCAGCCCGACCGCTGCGCCTTATCCGGTAACTATCGTCTTGAGTCCAACCCGGTAAGAC
ACGACTTATCGCCACTGGCAGCAGCCACTGGTAACAGGATTAGCAGAGCGAGGTATGTAGGCGGTGCTAC
AGAGTTCTTGAAGTGGTGGCCTAACTACGGCTACACTAGAAGAACAGTATTTGGTATCTGCGCTCTGCTG
AAGCCAGTTACCTTCGGAAAAAGAGTTGGTAGCTCTTGATCCGGCAAACAAACCACCGCTGGTAGCGGTG
GTTTTTTTGTTTGCAAGCAGCAGATTACGCGCAGAAAAAAAGGATCTCAAGAAGATCCTTTGATCTTTTC
TACGGGGTCTGACGCTCAGTGGAACGAAAACTCACGTTAAGGGATTTTGGTCATGAGATTATCAAAAAGG
ATCTTCACCTAGATCCTTTTAAATTAAAAATGAAGTTTTAAATCAATCTAAAGTATATATGAGTAAACTT
GGTCTGACAGTTACCAATGCTTAATCAGTGAGGCACCTATCTCAGCGATCTGTCTATTTCGTTCATCCAT
AGTTGCCTGACTCCCCGTCGTGTAGATAACTACGATACGGGAGGGCTTACCATCTGGCCCCAGTGCTGCA
ATGATACCGCGAGACCCACGCTCACCGGCTCCAGATTTATCAGCAATAAACCAGCCAGCCGGAAGGGCCG
AGCGCAGAAGTGGTCCTGCAACTTTATCCGCCTCCATCCAGTCTATTAATTGTTGCCGGGAAGCTAGAGT
AAGTAGTTCGCCAGTTAATAGTTTGCGCAACGTTGTTGCCATTGCTACAGGCATCGTGGTGTCACGCTCG
TCGTTTGGTATGGCTTCATTCAGCTCCGGTTCCCAACGATCAAGGCGAGTTACATGATCCCCCATGTTGT
GCAAAAAAGCGGTTAGCTCCTTCGGTCCTCCGATCGTTGTCAGAAGTAAGTTGGCCGCAGTGTTATCACT
CATGGTTATGGCAGCACTGCATAATTCTCTTACTGTCATGCCATCCGTAAGATGCTTTTCTGTGACTGGT
GAGTACTCAACCAAGTCATTCTGAGAATAGTGTATGCGGCGACCGAGTTGCTCTTGCCCGGCGTCAATAC
GGGATAATACCGCGCCACATAGCAGAACTTTAAAAGTGCTCATCATTGGAAAACGTTCTTCGGGGCGAAA
ACTCTCAAGGATCTTACCGCTGTTGAGATCCAGTTCGATGTAACCCACTCGTGCACCCAACTGATCTTCA
GCATCTTTTACTTTCACCAGCGTTTCTGGGTGAGCAAAAACAGGAAGGCAAAATGCCGCAAAAAAGGGAA
TAAGGGCGACACGGAAATGTTGAATACTCATACTCTTCCTTTTTCAATATTATTGAAGCATTTATCAGGG
TTATTGTCTCATGAGCGGATACATATTTGAATGTATTTAGAAAAATAAACAAATAGGGGTTCCGCGCACA
TTTCCCCGAAAAGTGCCACCTGACGTCG
